>Addgene plasmid #248993 | pKlab1153-HBEGF-2a-3xFLAG-BRCA1(full-length)-D1692N-2a-mRuby3-HBBIVS2-WPRE | addgene full sequence | sequence record 495723 | Addgene NGS Result
GTGCCAGCTGCATTAACATGGTCATAGCTGTTTCCTTGCGTATTGGGCGCTCTCCGCTTCCTCGCTCACT
GACTCGCTGCGCTCGGTCGTTCGGGTAAAGCCTGGGGTGCCTAATGAGCAAAAGGCCAGCAAAAGGCCAG
GAACCGTAAAAAGGCCGCGTTGCTGGCGTTTTTCCATAGGCTCCGCCCCCCTGACGAGCATCACAAAAAT
CGACGCTCAAGTCAGAGGTGGCGAAACCCGACAGGACTATAAAGATACCAGGCGTTTCCCCCTGGAAGCT
CCCTCGTGCGCTCTCCTGTTCCGACCCTGCCGCTTACCGGATACCTGTCCGCCTTTCTCCCTTCGGGAAG
CGTGGCGCTTTCTCATAGCTCACGCTGTAGGTATCTCAGTTCGGTGTAGGTCGTTCGCTCCAAGCTGGGC
TGTGTGCACGAACCCCCCGTTCAGCCCGACCGCTGCGCCTTATCCGGTAACTATCGTCTTGAGTCCAACC
CGGTAAGACACGACTTATCGCCACTGGCAGCAGCCACTGGTAACAGGATTAGCAGAGCGAGGTATGTAGG
CGGTGCTACAGAGTTCTTGAAGTGGTGGCCTAACTACGGCTACACTAGAAGAACAGTATTTGGTATCTGC
GCTCTGCTGAAGCCAGTTACCTTCGGAAAAAGAGTTGGTAGCTCTTGATCCGGCAAACAAACCACCGCTG
GTAGCGGTGGTTTTTTTGTTTGCAAGCAGCAGATTACGCGCAGAAAAAAAGGATCTCAAGAAGATCCTTT
GATCTTTTCTACGGGGTCTGACGCTCAGTGGAACGAAAACTCACGTTAAGGGATTTTGGTCATGAGATTA
TCAAAAAGGATCTTCACCTAGATCCTTTTAAATTAAAAATGAAGTTTTAAATCAATCTAAAGTATATATG
AGTAAACTTGGTCTGACAGTTACCAATGCTTAATCAGTGAGGCACCTATCTCAGCGATCTGTCTATTTCG
TTCATCCATAGTTGCCTGACTCCCCGTCGTGTAGATAACTACGATACGGGAGGGCTTACCATCTGGCCCC
AGTGCTGCAATGATACCGCGAGAACCACGCTCACCGGCTCCAGATTTATCAGCAATAAACCAGCCAGCCG
GAAGGGCCGAGCGCAGAAGTGGTCCTGCAACTTTATCCGCCTCCATCCAGTCTATTAATTGTTGCCGGGA
AGCTAGAGTAAGTAGTTCGCCAGTTAATAGTTTGCGCAACGTTGTTGCCATTGCTACAGGCATCGTGGTG
TCACGCTCGTCGTTTGGTATGGCTTCATTCAGCTCCGGTTCCCAACGATCAAGGCGAGTTACATGATCCC
CCATGTTGTGCAAAAAAGCGGTTAGCTCCTTCGGTCCTCCGATCGTTGTCAGAAGTAAGTTGGCCGCAGT
GTTATCACTCATGGTTATGGCAGCACTGCATAATTCTCTTACTGTCATGCCATCCGTAAGATGCTTTTCT
GTGACTGGTGAGTACTCAACCAAGTCATTCTGAGAATAGTGTATGCGGCGACCGAGTTGCTCTTGCCCGG
CGTCAATACGGGATAATACCGCGCCACATAGCAGAACTTTAAAAGTGCTCATCATTGGAAAACGTTCTTC
GGGGCGAAAACTCTCAAGGATCTTACCGCTGTTGAGATCCAGTTCGATGTAACCCACTCGTGCACCCAAC
TGATCTTCAGCATCTTTTACTTTCACCAGCGTTTCTGGGTGAGCAAAAACAGGAAGGCAAAATGCCGCAA
AAAAGGGAATAAGGGCGACACGGAAATGTTGAATACTCATACTCTTCCTTTTTCAATATTATTGAAGCAT
TTATCAGGGTTATTGTCTCATGAGCGGATACATATTTGAATGTATTTAGAAAAATAAACAAATAGGGGTT
CCGCGCACATTTCCCCGAAAAGTGCCACCTAAATTGTAAGCGTTAATATTTTGTTAAAATTCGCGTTAAA
TTTTTGTTAAATCAGCTCATTTTTTAACCAATAGGCCGAAATCGGCAAAATCCCTTATAAATCAAAAGAA
TAGACCGAGATAGGGTTGAGTGGCCGCTACAGGGCGCTCCCATTCGCCATTCAGGCTGCGCAACTGTTGG
GAAGGGCGTTTCGGTGCGGGCCTCTTCGCTATTACGCCAGCTGGCGAAAGGGGGATGTGCTGCAAGGCGA
TTAAGTTGGGTAACGCCAGGGTTTTCCCAGTCACGACGTTGTAAAACGACGGCCAGTCCCCCGGTCAGGC
AACATCACCCGAGCGCGACGTAATACGACTCACTATAGGGCGAATTGGCGGAAGGCCGTCAAGGCCGCAT
ACGCGTCCATGTCTTCGGAAATACAAGGACTTCTGCATCCATGGAGAATGCAAATATGTGAAGGAGCTCC
GGGCTCCCTCCTGCATGTAAGTGCCCCTTCCCCAGGGCTGAATCTCATCAGCACACTTTGTCAGCCACGT
GGCTGTTCCTCGTTGTCACTGTTCCTTGAATTCATGATTTCACCCAGTTTCTTCTCAACCTCTGGGCGGA
AGTTGGGAGGAGGGGAAATATATTTTTAGTCAGCGGAAGCCCCCTCCCCCCTATAGGATGCAATTTCCTG
TGGTATGGTTTTGTGACGTGCTTTAATCCTTGGGGACATTTCCTGCTTGCCCAGAAATGAGCATGTGGCT
AGGACAGCTGGCACCTGAAGGCAGGCCCTTAATTCTTGCCTGATGCCCTACTCTGGGAGGGAGAAGCCAG
TAGGAAACATGGCAGAGTGGGCTTCCAGGGCAGAGTAGAGCTCCTGTGGGAAGGTAGGAAGTGCATTTGG
ATGCATGATGTATAGGTATGTGTGTATTTGGGTTTATGTGCATGTAAGTGTGCAAATGTGGATTGACTGT
GAGGCATGGCAGGACTGTACAGAGAGGGATCATCATGGCGGCAGGTTGAGGCCTCTCTTTCTTCTTCCTT
ATCCCAGCAAGGACGAGGAGGTGGGAGACATGGAGAGTACTGGCCTTTGGCCACGTTGTGAGAGAACAAT
TCCTTTGTGCAGGGTTCACAGGAAATGGAACCTGACCCATTAGGCATCAGCCCCCGGAATTCTAGGGCGC
AGTAGTCCAGGGTTTCCTTGATGATGTCATACTTATCCTGTCCCTTTTTTTTCCACAGCTGCCACCCGGG
TTACCATGGAAAAAGGTGTCATGGGCTGAGCCTCCCAGTGGAAAATCGCTTATATACCTATGACCACACA
ACCATCCTGGCCGTGGTGGCTGTGGTGCTGTCATCTGTCTGTCTGCTGGTCATCGTGGGGCTTCTCATGT
TTAGGTACCATAGGAGAGGAGGTTATGATGTGGAAAATGAAGAGAAAGTGAAGTTGGGCATGACTAATTC
CCACGGATCCGAGGGCAGAGGAAGTCTGCTAACATGCGGTGACGTCGAGGAGAATCCTGGCCCAGCACCG
GGATCCACCGGTGACTACAAAGACCATGACGGTGATTATAAAGATCATGACATCGACTACAAGGATGACG
ATGACAAGCCAGTGTGGTGGAATTCGATATCAACAAGTTTGTACAAAAAAGTTGGCGATTTATCTGCTCT
TCGCGTTGAAGAAGTACAAAATGTCATTAATGCTATGCAGAAAATCTTAGAGTGTCCCATCTGTCTGGAG
TTGATCAAGGAACCGGTGTCCACAAAGTGTGACCACATATTTTGCAAATTTTGCATGCTGAAACTTCTCA
ACCAGAAGAAAGGGCCTTCACAGTGTCCTTTATGTAAGAATGATATAACCAAAAGGAGCCTACAAGAAAG
TACGAGATTTAGTCAACTTGTTGAAGAGCTATTGAAAATCATTTGTGCTTTTCAGCTTGACACAGGTTTG
GAGTATGCAAACAGCTATAATTTTGCAAAAAAGGAAAATAACTCTCCTGAACATCTAAAAGATGAAGTTT
CTATCATCCAAAGTATGGGCTACAGAAACCGTGCCAAAAGACTTCTACAGAGTGAACCCGAAAATCCTTC
CTTGCAGGAAACCAGTCTCAGTGTCCAACTCTCTAACCTTGGAACTGTGAGAACTCTGAGGACAAAGCAG
CGGATACAACCTCAAAAGACGTCTGTCTACATTGAATTGGGATCTGATTCTTCTGAAGATACCGTTAATA
AGGCAACTTATTGCAGTGTGGGAGATCAAGAATTGTTACAAATCACCCCTCAAGGAACCAGGGATGAAAT
CAGTTTGGATTCTGCAAAAAAGGCTGCTTGTGAATTTTCTGAGACGGATGTAACAAATACTGAACATCAT
CAACCCAGTAATAATGATTTGAACACCACTGAGAAGCGTGCAGCTGAGAGGCATCCAGAAAAGTATCAGG
GTAGTTCTGTTTCAAACTTGCATGTGGAGCCATGTGGCACAAATACTCATGCCAGCTCATTACAGCATGA
GAACAGCAGTTTATTACTCACTAAAGACAGAATGAATGTAGAAAAGGCTGAATTCTGTAATAAAAGCAAA
CAGCCTGGCTTAGCAAGGAGCCAACATAACAGATGGGCTGGAAGTAAGGAAACATGTAATGATAGGCGGA
CTCCCAGCACAGAAAAAAAGGTAGATCTGAATGCTGATCCCCTGTGTGAGAGAAAAGAATGGAATAAGCA
GAAACTGCCATGCTCAGAGAATCCTAGAGATACTGAAGATGTTCCTTGGATAACACTAAATAGCAGCATT
CAGAAAGTTAATGAGTGGTTTTCCAGAAGTGATGAACTGTTAGGTTCTGATGACTCACATGATGGGGAGT
CTGAATCAAATGCCAAAGTAGCTGATGTATTGGACGTTCTAAATGAGGTAGATGAATATTCTGGTTCTTC
AGAGAAAATAGACTTACTGGCCAGTGATCCTCATGAGGCTTTAATATGTAAAAGTGAAAGAGTTCACTCC
AAATCAGTAGAGAGTAATATTGAAGACAAAATATTTGGGAAAACCTATCGGAAGAAGGCAAGCCTCCCCA
ACTTAAGCCATGTAACTGAAAATCTAATTATAGGAGCATTTGTTACTGAGCCACAGATAATACAAGAGCG
TCCCCTCACAAATAAATTAAAGCGTAAAAGGAGACCTACATCAGGCCTTCATCCTGAGGATTTTATCAAG
AAAGCAGATTTGGCAGTTCAAAAGACTCCTGAAATGATAAATCAGGGAACTAACCAAACGGAGCAGAATG
GTCAAGTGATGAATATTACTAATAGTGGTCATGAGAATAAAACAAAAGGTGATTCTATTCAGAATGAGAA
AAATCCTAACCCAATAGAATCACTCGAAAAAGAATCTGCTTTCAAAACGAAAGCTGAACCTATAAGCAGC
AGTATAAGCAATATGGAACTCGAATTAAATATCCACAATTCAAAAGCACCTAAAAAGAATAGGCTGAGGA
GGAAGTCTTCTACCAGGCATATTCATGCGCTTGAACTAGTAGTCAGTAGAAATCTAAGCCCACCTAATTG
TACTGAATTGCAAATTGATAGTTGTTCTAGCAGTGAAGAGATAAAGAAAAAAAAGTACAACCAAATGCCA
GTCAGGCACAGCAGAAACCTACAACTCATGGAAGGTAAAGAACCTGCAACTGGAGCCAAGAAGAGTAACA
AGCCAAATGAACAGACAAGTAAAAGACATGACAGTGATACTTTCCCAGAGCTGAAGTTAACAAATGCACC
TGGTTCTTTTACTAAGTGTTCAAATACCAGTGAACTTAAAGAATTTGTCAATCCTAGCCTTCCAAGAGAA
GAAAAAGAAGAGAAACTAGAAACAGTTAAAGTGTCTAATAATGCTGAAGACCCCAAAGATCTCATGTTAA
GTGGAGAAAGGGTTTTGCAAACTGAAAGATCTGTAGAGAGTAGCAGTATTTCACTGGTACCTGGTACTGA
TTATGGCACTCAGGAAAGTATCTCGTTACTGGAAGTTAGCACTCTAGGGAAGGCAAAAACAGAACCAAAT
AAATGTGTGAGTCAGTGTGCAGCATTTGAAAACCCCAAGGGACTAATTCATGGTTGTTCCAAAGATAATA
GAAATGACACAGAAGGCTTTAAGTATCCATTGGGACATGAAGTTAACCACAGTCGGGAAACAAGCATAGA
AATGGAAGAAAGTGAACTTGATGCTCAGTATTTGCAGAATACATTCAAGGTTTCAAAGCGCCAGTCATTT
GCTCTGTTTTCAAATCCAGGAAATGCAGAAGAGGAATGTGCAACATTCTCTGCCCACTCTGGGTCCTTAA
AGAAACAAAGTCCAAAAGTCACTTTTGAATGTGAACAAAAGGAAGAAAATCAAGGAAAGAATGAGTCTAA
TATCAAGCCTGTACAGACAGTTAATATCACTGCAGGCTTTCCTGTGGTTGGTCAGAAAGATAAGCCAGTT
GATAATGCCAAATGTAGTATCAAAGGAGGCTCTAGGTTTTGTCTATCATCTCAGTTCAGAGGCAACGAAA
CTGGACTCATTACTCCAAATAAACATGGACTTTTACAAAACCCATATCGTATACCACCACTTTTTCCCAT
CAAGTCATTTGTTAAAACTAAATGTAAGAAAAATCTGCTAGAGGAAAACTTTGAGGAACATTCAATGTCA
CCTGAAAGAGAAATGGGAAATGAGAACATTCCAAGTACAGTGAGCACAATTAGCCGTAATAACATTAGAG
AAAATGTTTTTAAAGGAGCCAGCTCAAGCAATATTAATGAAGTAGGTTCCAGTACTAATGAAGTGGGCTC
CAGTATTAATGAAATAGGTTCCAGTGATGAAAACATTCAAGCAGAACTAGGTAGAAACAGAGGGCCAAAA
TTGAATGCTATGCTTAGATTAGGGGTTTTGCAACCTGAGGTCTATAAACAAAGTCTTCCTGGAAGTAATT
GTAAGCATCCTGAAATAAAAAAGCAAGAATATGAAGAAGTAGTTCAGACTGTTAATACAGATTTCTCTCC
ATATCTGATTTCAGATAACTTAGAACAGCCTATGGGAAGTAGTCATGCATCTCAGGTTTGTTCTGAGACA
CCTGATGACCTGTTAGATGATGGTGAAATAAAGGAAGATACTAGTTTTGCTGAAAATGACATTAAGGAAA
GTTCTGCTGTTTTTAGCAAAAGCGTCCAGAGAGGAGAGCTTAGCAGGAGTCCTAGCCCTTTCACCCATAC
ACATTTGGCTCAGGGTTACCGAAGAGGGGCCAAGAAATTAGAGTCCTCAGAAGAGAACTTATCTAGTGAG
GATGAAGAGCTTCCCTGCTTCCAACACTTGTTATTTGGTAAAGTAAACAATATACCTTCTCAGTCTACTA
GGCATAGCACCGTTGCTACCGAGTGTCTGTCTAAGAACACAGAGGAGAATTTATTATCATTGAAGAATAG
CTTAAATGACTGCAGTAACCAGGTAATATTGGCAAAGGCATCTCAGGAACATCACCTTAGTGAGGAAACA
AAATGTTCTGCTAGCTTGTTTTCTTCACAGTGCAGTGAATTGGAAGACTTGACTGCAAATACAAACACCC
AGGATCCTTTCTTGATTGGTTCTTCCAAACAAATGAGGCATCAGTCTGAAAGCCAGGGAGTTGGTCTGAG
TGACAAGGAATTGGTTTCAGATGATGAAGAAAGAGGAACGGGCTTGGAAGAAAATAATCAAGAAGAGCAA
AGCATGGATTCAAACTTAGGTGAAGCAGCATCTGGGTGTGAGAGTGAAACAAGCGTCTCTGAAGACTGCT
CAGGGCTATCCTCTCAGAGTGACATTTTAACCACTCAGCAGAGGGATACCATGCAACATAACCTGATAAA
GCTCCAGCAGGAAATGGCTGAACTAGAAGCTGTGTTAGAACAGCATGGGAGCCAGCCTTCTAACAGCTAC
CCTTCCATCATAAGTGACTCCTCTGCCCTTGAGGACCTGCGAAATCCAGAACAAAGCACATCAGAAAAAG
CAGTATTAACTTCACAGAAAAGTAGTGAATACCCTATAAGCCAGAATCCAGAAGGCCTTTCTGCTGACAA
GTTTGAGGTGTCTGCAGATAGTTCTACCAGTAAAAATAAAGAACCAGGAGTGGAAAGGTCATCCCCTTCT
AAATGCCCATCATTAGATGATAGGTGGTACATGCACAGTTGCTCTGGGAGTCTTCAGAATAGAAACTACC
CATCTCAAGAGGAGCTCATTAAGGTTGTTGATGTGGAGGAGCAACAGCTGGAAGAGTCTGGGCCACACGA
TTTGACGGAAACATCTTACTTGCCAAGGCAAGATCTAGAGGGAACCCCTTACCTGGAATCTGGAATCAGC
CTCTTCTCTGATGACCCTGAATCTGATCCTTCTGAAGACAGAGCCCCAGAGTCAGCTCGTGTTGGCAACA
TACCATCTTCAACCTCTGCATTGAAAGTTCCCCAATTGAAAGTTGCAGAATCTGCCCAGGGTCCAGCTGC
TGCTCATACTACTGATACTGCTGGGTATAATGCAATGGAAGAAAGTGTGAGCAGGGAGAAGCCAGAATTG
ACAGCTTCAACAGAAAGGGTCAACAAAAGAATGTCCATGGTGGTGTCTGGCCTGACCCCAGAAGAATTTA
TGCTCGTGTACAAGTTTGCCAGAAAACACCACATCACTTTAACTAATCTAATTACTGAAGAGACTACTCA
TGTTGTTATGAAAACAAATGCTGAGTTTGTGTGTGAACGGACACTGAAATATTTTCTAGGAATTGCGGGA
GGAAAATGGGTAGTTAGCTATTTCTGGGTGACCCAGTCTATTAAAGAAAGAAAAATGCTGAATGAGCATG
ATTTTGAAGTCAGAGGAGATGTGGTCAATGGAAGAAACCACCAAGGTCCAAAGCGAGCAAGAGAATCCCA
GGACAGAAAGATCTTCAGGGGGCTAGAAATCTGTTGCTATGGGCCCTTCACCAACATGCCCACAGATCAA
CTGGAATGGATGGTACAGCTGTGTGGTGCTTCTGTGGTGAAGGAGCTTTCATCATTCACCCTTGGCACAG
GTGTCCACCCAATTGTGGTTGTGCAGCCAGATGCCTGGACAGAGGACAATGGCTTCCATGCAATTGGGCA
GATGTGTGAGGCACCTGTGGTGACCCGAGAGTGGGTGTTGGACAGTGTAGCACTCTACCAGTGCCAGGAG
CTGGACACCTACCTGATACCCCAGATCCCCCACAGCCACTACACCGGTGGCTCCGCCACCAATTTCAGCC
TGCTCAAGCAGGCTGGCGACGTGGAGGAAAACCCAGGACCTGCGCCGGGTTCGCAATTGGTGTCTAAGGG
CGAAGAGCTGATCAAGGAAAATATGCGTATGAAGGTGGTCATGGAAGGTTCGGTCAACGGCCACCAATTC
AAATGCACAGGTGAAGGAGAAGGCAGACCGTACGAGGGAGTGCAAACCATGAGGATCAAAGTCATCGAGG
GAGGACCCCTGCCATTTGCCTTTGACATTCTTGCCACGTCGTTCATGTATGGCAGCCGTACCTTTATCAA
GTACCCGGCCGACATCCCTGATTTCTTTAAACAGTCCTTTCCTGAGGGTTTTACTTGGGAAAGAGTTACG
AGATACGAAGATGGTGGAGTCGTCACCGTCACGCAGGACACCAGCCTTGAGGATGGCGAGCTCGTCTACA
ACGTCAAGGTCAGAGGGGTAAACTTTCCCTCCAATGGTCCCGTGATGCAGAAGAAGACCAAGGGTTGGGA
GCCTAATACAGAGATGATGTATCCAGCAGATGGTGGTCTGAGAGGATACACTGACATCGCACTGAAAGTT
GATGGTGGTGGCCATCTGCACTGCAACTTCGTGACAACTTACAGGTCAAAAAAGACCGTCGGGAACATCA
AGATGCCCGGTGTCCATGCCGTTGATCACCGCCTGGAAAGGATCGAGGAGAGTGACAATGAAACCTACGT
AGTGCAAAGAGAAGTGGCAGTTGCCAAATACAGCAACCTTGGTGGTGGCATGGACGAGCTGTACAAGTAA
TAGTAAACGCTAGCGTTTAAACCTTCAGGGTGAGTCTATGGGACGCTTGATGTTTTCTTTCCCCTTCTTT
TCTATGGTTAAGTTCATGTCATAGGAAGGGGATAAGTAACAGGGTACAGTTTAGAATGGGAAACAGACGA
ATGATTGCATCAGTGTGGAAGTCTCAGGATCGTTTTAGTTTCTTTTATTTGCTGTTCATAACAATTGTTT
TCTTTTGTTTAATTCTTGCTTTCTTTTTTTTTCTTCTCCGCAATTTTTACTATTATACTTAATGCCTTAA
CATTGTGTATAACAAAAGGAAATATCTCTGAGATACATTAAGTAACTTAAAAAAAAACTTTACACAGTCT
GCCTAGTACATTACTATTTGGAATATATGTGTGCTTATTTGCATATTCATAATCTCCCTACTTTATTTTC
TTTTATTTTTAATTGATACATAATCATTATACATATTTATGGGTTAAAGTGTAATGTTTTAATATGTGTA
CACATATTGACCAAATCAGGGTAATTTTGCATTTGTAATTTTAAAAAATGCTTTCTTCTTTTAATATACT
TTTTTGTTTATCTTATTTCTAATACTTTCCCTAATCTCTTTCTTTCAGGGCAATAATGATACAATGTATC
ATGCCTCTTTGCACCATTCTAAAGAATAACAGTGATAATTTCTGGGTTAAGGCAATAGCAATATCTCTGC
ATATAAATATTTCTGCATATAAATTGTAACTGATGTAAGAGGTTTCATATTGCTAATAGCAGCTACAATC
CAGCTACCATTCTGCTTTTATTTTATGGTTGGGATAAGGCTGGATTATTCTGAGTCCAAGCTAGGCCCTT
TTGCTAATCATGTTCATACCTCTTATCTTCCTCCCACAGCTCCTGGGCAACGTGCTGTTTAAACCCGCTG
ATCAGCCTCGAGCTAGCGTCGACTAATGATAAGTTTAAACGCTAGCGTCGACAATCAACCTCTGGATTAC
AAAATTTGTGAAAGATTGACTGGTATTCTTAACTATGTTGCTCCTTTTACGCTATGTGGATACGCTGCTT
TAATGCCTTTGTATCATGCTATTGCTTCCCGTATGGCCTTCATTTTCTCCTCCTTGTATAAATCCTGGTT
GCTGTCTCTTTATGAGGAGTTGTGGCCCGTTGTCAGGCAACGTGGCGTGGTGTGCACTGTGTTTGCTGAC
GCAACCCCCACTGGTTGGGGCATTGCCACCACCTGTCAGCTCCTTTCCGGGACTTTCGCTTTCCCCCTCC
CTATTGCCACGGCGGAACTCATCGCCGCCTGCCTTGCCCGCTGCTGGACAGGGGCTCGGCTGTTGGGCAC
TGACAATTCCGTGGTGTTGTCGGGGAAGCTGACGTCCTTTCCATGGCTGCTCGCCTGTGTTGCCACCTGG
ATTCTGCGCGGGACGTCCTTCTGCTACGTCCCTTCGGCCCTCAATCCAGCGGACCTTCCTTCCCGCGGCC
TGCTGCCGGCTCTGCGGCCTCTTCCGCGTCTTCGCCTTCGCCCTCAGACGAGTCGGATCTCCCTTTGGGC
CGCCTCCCCGCCTGTAATCTAGATAGTCAGTTTAAACCCGCTGATCAGCCTCGACTGTGCCTTCTAGTTG
CCAGCCATCTGTTGTTTGCCCCTCCCCCGTGCCTTCCTTGACCCTGGAAGGTGCCACTCCCACTGTCCTT
TCCTAATAAAATGAGGAAATTGCATCGCATTGTCTGAGTAGGTGTCATTCTATTCTGGGGGGTGGGGTGG
GGCAGGACAGCAAGGGGGGGGATTGGGAAGACAATAGCAGGCATGCTGGGGATGCGGTGGGCTCTATGGC
TTCTCTCGAGGTCAGGCAACATCACCCCTTCCCTGGGTAGGTGTGTGGGTGGAGGGGCTGTGGGTTCCTT
AGCCTCTCTCCTAAGCCAAACCCAGCAAACGGCTGCCTTGGCAACCCCTCAGGGATGACAGCACTGCCAT
GCTCTCTGGCAGGCATAATGTTGCCACTGTGCCTGAGGCCAACACCCTGCGTCGGGCTGCAAACATCCAT
TCCCTTCCCTGTGGGGAGGGAGGCTCTGGGGGCCTTAGTGGGAGACTCTGGACAGGGCCAAGAGACTGTT
GTATGCACACTGCCTCCAGCCTGTCAAGAAGGCGGCGTGCCTGGCATCCCTTCTACTGGTGATTGGTGCA
GATCCCTTAGCTTTTTAAAGCTTCCTTGTTTTGTCTGATCACACACAGCAGAGCTGCCCTGTATTTGGCA
GTTGGCAGACAGACCCATCACTCCCCACCATGTCCACAGTCACTTGTGCATCCTTTCCTATAACATCCTT
GTCAGGAGCTTGGTATTAGAGGGAGTTGTTTAAGAGTGGCATAGAAAGCCCCCATATTATCCTTCCCAAG
GTCTTGGGACAGGGTGGGAAATGTTCATCTTAAATTTGTAAAATGGCATCATTAGTACAGGGTGAAGAAG
GTGACTCAAGTAGTCAAGGTGGATTGAGGTCAGGAATCTGTCTATACCAGATTGGTCCTGGGCATTTTGG
TGGATGGATGTGGGGCTTGCACTGTGTGGTTGAGAGGCCTTATAAGGTTGCCCTCCTGGAGGTACCCTGG
GCCTCATGGGCCTTCCGCTCACTGCCCGCTTTCCAGTCGGGAAACCTGTCCCCCCGGTCAGGCAACATCA
CCC
Features (pLannotate 1.2.2; 18 found; start..end, strand, type, name):
     53..93      -  rep_origin     RSF ori (fragment): Plasmids containing the RSF 1030 origin of replication can be propagated in E. coli cells that contain additional plasmids with compatible origins.
    171..759     -  rep_origin     ori: high-copy-number ColE1/pMB1/pBR322/pUC origin of replication
    930..1790    -  CDS            AmpR: β-lactamase; bla; confers resistance to ampicillin, carbenicillin, and related antibiotics
   1791..1895    -  promoter       AmpR promoter: bla
   1921..2052    -  rep_origin     M13 ori (fragment): M13 bacteriophage origin of replication; arrow indicates direction of (+) strand synthesis
   2073..2227    -  CDS            lacZα (fragment): LacZα fragment of β-galactosidase; lacZ fragment
   2261..2279    +  promoter       T7 promoter: promoter for bacteriophage T7 RNA polymerase
   2317..2397    +  CDS            HBEGF (fragment): HBEGF_CHLAE - Also known as DTR, HEGFL. Experimental evidence at protein level: Swiss-Prot protein existence level 1. Growth factor that mediates its effects via EGFR, ERBB2 and ERBB4. Required for normal cardiac valve formation and normal heart function. Promotes smooth muscle cell proliferation. May be involved in macrophage-mediated cellular proliferation. It is mitogenic for fibroblasts, but not endothelial cells. It is able to bind EGF receptor/EGFR with higher affinity than EGF itself and is a far more potent mitogen for smooth muscle cells than EGF. Also acts as a diphtheria toxin recep
   3073..3140    +  misc_feature   Ad SA (fragment): adenovirus major late transcript splice acceptor (Friedrich and Soriano, 1991)
   3140..3364    +  CDS            HBEGF (fragment): HBEGF_CHLAE - Also known as DTR, HEGFL. Experimental evidence at protein level: Swiss-Prot protein existence level 1. Growth factor that mediates its effects via EGFR, ERBB2 and ERBB4. Required for normal cardiac valve formation and normal heart function. Promotes smooth muscle cell proliferation. May be involved in macrophage-mediated cellular proliferation. It is mitogenic for fibroblasts, but not endothelial cells. It is able to bind EGF receptor/EGFR with higher affinity than EGF itself and is a far more potent mitogen for smooth muscle cells than EGF. Also acts as a diphtheria toxin recep
   3443..3508    +  CDS            3xFLAG: three tandem FLAG® epitope tags, followed by an enterokinase cleavage site
   3534..3551    +  protein_bind   attB1 (fragment): mutant version of attB; core recombination site for the Gateway® BP reaction BP Clonase™
   3557..9142    +  CDS            BRCA1: BRCA1_HUMAN - Also known as RNF53. Experimental evidence at protein level: Swiss-Prot protein existence level 1. E3 ubiquitin-protein ligase that specifically mediates the formation of 'Lys-6'-linked polyubiquitin chains and plays a central role in DNA repair by facilitating cellular responses to DNA damage (PubMed:12890688, PubMed:14976165, PubMed:16818604, PubMed:17525340, PubMed:12887909, PubMed:10500182, PubMed:19261748). It is unclear whether it also mediates the formation of other types of polyubiquitin chains (PubMed:12890688). The BRCA1-BARD1 heterodimer coordinates a diverse range of
   9228..9937    +  CDS            mRuby3 (fragment): monomeric red fluorescent protein derived from mRuby2, with improved brightness and photostability (Bajar et al., 2016)
   9970..10058   +  intron         β-globin intron (fragment): internally truncated intron from human β-globin
  10428..10819   +  intron         β-globin intron (fragment): internally truncated intron from human β-globin
  10903..11491   +  misc_feature   WPRE: woodchuck hepatitis virus posttranscriptional regulatory element
  11535..11646   +  polyA_signal   bGH poly(A) signal: bovine growth hormone polyadenylation signal
