[The description below was written by a language model from this plasmid's Addgene catalogue record and pLannotate feature annotations shown in this document.]
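Description:
pKlab1153-HBEGF-2a-3xFLAG-BRCA1(full-length)-D1692N-2a-mRuby3-HBBIVS2-WPRE is a 12.6 kb CRISPR knock-in donor (repair template) built on the Xential system for targeted integration at the human HBEGF locus. It is maintained in E. coli as a high-copy plasmid with a ColE1/pUC-type origin and an ampicillin resistance gene. Fragments of an M13 origin, lacZα and a T7 promoter remain from the cloning backbone.

No mammalian promoter is annotated upstream of the payload. This fits a design in which expression depends on in-frame insertion into the endogenous HBEGF gene. The cassette begins with HBEGF-derived sequence, followed by an adenovirus splice acceptor and a further HBEGF coding segment. The catalogue lists this segment as mutated exon 4 plus exon 5. HBEGF is the diphtheria toxin receptor, so in the Xential approach the mutated version is generally understood to allow toxin-based selection of correctly edited cells, although the record does not spell this out.

According to the name, a 2A peptide then separates HBEGF from N-terminally 3xFLAG-tagged full-length human BRCA1 carrying the D1692N substitution, with a residual attB1 fragment between tag and gene. The catalogue also mentions a V5 tag, which is not annotated in the feature table. A second 2A links BRCA1 to the red fluorescent reporter mRuby3; the catalogue marker field says "mRuby8", which disagrees with both the name and the annotation. Downstream lie a human β-globin intron (HBBIVS2), a WPRE and a bGH polyadenylation signal. The depositor states that the intron was included to improve stable integration into cell lines. The construct is used to generate cell lines stably expressing this BRCA1 variant, with fluorescence marking expressing cells, in work on how HSP90 buffers BRCA1 variants.
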