Addgene plasmid #248993: pKlab1153-HBEGF-2a-3xFLAG-BRCA1(full-length)-D1692N-2a-mRuby3-HBBIVS2-WPRE
Purpose: This plasmid expresses the BRCA1 sequence with D1692N mutation, the construct includes a HBBIVS2 intron sequence at the 3' end of the mRuby sequence to improve the stable integration into cell lines
Depositing lab: Georgios Karras. Depositing organization: University of Texas MD Anderson Cancer Center. Publication: HSP90 buffers deleterious genetic variations in BRCA1. Gracia B, Zhang XH, Montes P, Pham TC, Huang M, Chen J, Karras GI. Mol Cell. 2025 Nov 19:S1097-2765(25)00867-6. doi: 10.1016/j.molcel.2025.10.026. PubMed 41265458.
Backbone
  Vector backbone: Xential template for knock-in at the HBEGF locus
  Vector type: CRISPR
  Selectable markers: HBEGF(Exon4mut&Exon5), mRuby8
Growth in bacteria
  Bacterial resistance: Ampicillin, 100 μg/mL
  Growth temperature: 37°C
  Growth strain: DH5alpha
  Copy number: High Copy
Gene/Insert
  Gene/Insert name: BRCA1
  Species: H. sapiens (human)
  Mutation: D1692N
  Entrez Gene: BRCA1 (a.k.a. BRCAI, BRCC1, BROVCA1, FANCS, IRIS, PNCA4, PPP1R53, PSCP, RNF53)
  Tag / fusion protein: 3x-FLAG-V5 (N terminal on insert)
  Cloning method: Gibson Cloning
Resource information
  A portion of this plasmid was derived from a plasmid made by: based on vectors from Li et al. Nat Comms 2021 (PMID: 33479216)
Terms and licenses: Academic/Nonprofit Terms; Industry Terms: Not Available to Industry
How to cite: pKlab1153-HBEGF-2a-3xFLAG-BRCA1(full-length)-D1692N-2a-mRuby3-HBBIVS2-WPRE was a gift from Georgios Karras (Addgene plasmid # 248993 ; http://n2t.net/addgene:248993 ; RRID:Addgene_248993)
